Addgene plasmid #139699: P313-FBP_8
Purpose: T-DNA encoding Fungal Bioluminescent Pathway Components, control pathway, missing H3H
Depositing lab: Daniel Voytas. Depositing organization: University of Minnesota. Publication: Building customizable auto-luminescent luciferase-based reporters in plants. Khakhar A, Starker CG, Chamness JC, Lee N, Stokke S, Wang C, Swanson R, Rizvi F, Imaizumi T, Voytas DF. Elife. 2020 Mar 25;9. pii: 52786. doi: 10.7554/eLife.52786. PubMed 32209230.
Backbone
  Vector backbone: pTRANS_220d
  Vector type: Plant Expression, Luciferase
Growth in bacteria
  Bacterial resistance: Kanamycin, 50 μg/mL
  Growth temperature: 37°C
  Growth strain: DH5alpha
  Copy number: High Copy
Gene/Insert
  Gene/Insert name: pLHB1B1:NnCPH:tSlH4, p35S_Short_TMV 5':AsNpga:tAtug7, pCmYLCV:NnH3H:AtuOcs, pCmYLCV:NnHisps:tHsp, pAtuMas:Nn Luz:trbcSE9
  Species: Neonothopanus nambi and Aspergillus nidulans
  Promoter: various
  Cloning method: Restriction Enzyme; 5′ cloning site AarI (destroyed during cloning); 3′ cloning site AarI (destroyed during cloning)
Resource information
  A portion of this plasmid was derived from a plasmid made by: synthesized
Terms and licenses: Academic/Nonprofit Terms; Industry Terms: Not Available to Industry
How to cite: P313-FBP_8 was a gift from Daniel Voytas (Addgene plasmid # 139699 ; http://n2t.net/addgene:139699 ; RRID:Addgene_139699)
