[The description below was written by a language model from this plasmid's Addgene catalogue record and pLannotate feature annotations shown in this document.]
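Description:
P313-FBP_8 is a roughly 19.8 kb Agrobacterium binary vector built on the pTRANS_220d backbone for plant expression of the fungal bioluminescence pathway. The backbone carries a high-copy ColE1/pUC-type origin with the pBR322 bom site for propagation in E. coli. The pVS1 oriV, RepA and StaA functions provide replication and stable maintenance in Agrobacterium. Bacterial selection uses an aphA-3 kanamycin resistance gene. Nopaline-type left and right border repeats define the T-DNA. Next to the left border is a plant selectable marker, nptII, driven by an enhanced CaMV 35S promoter and ended by the CaMV poly(A) signal. Remnants of a lac promoter/lacZα cloning region flank the assembled insert, which was introduced through AarI sites that were destroyed during cloning.

The payload is a series of independent plant transcription units encoding Neonothopanus nambi pathway enzymes plus the Aspergillus nidulans phosphopantetheinyl transferase NpgA. According to the insert field, CPH is driven by the LHB1B1 promoter with an SlH4 terminator. NpgA is driven by a short 35S promoter with the TMV Ω leader and uses the Agrobacterium gene 7 terminator. Hisps is under the CmYLCV promoter with the Arabidopsis HSP terminator, and the luciferase Luz is under the mannopine synthase promoter with the pea rbcS-E9 terminator.

The record is internally inconsistent about H3H: the insert field lists a pCmYLCV:NnH3H:AtuOcs unit, whereas the stated purpose describes this as a control pathway lacking H3H. The automated annotation does not settle this, because it recognises none of the N. nambi coding sequences and no ocs terminator, and leaves a large stretch between the gene 7 and HSP terminators unannotated. As described, the plasmid serves as a negative control for auto-luminescent reporter experiments in plants, where an incomplete pathway should not yield luminescence.
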