Features (pLannotate 1.2.2; 28 found; start..end, strand, type, name):
      4..158     +  CDS            lacZα (fragment): LacZα fragment of β-galactosidase; lacZ fragment
    224..248     +  misc_feature   RB T-DNA repeat: right border repeat from nopaline C58 T-DNA
    588..989     +  CDS            Y4CG_SINFN (fragment): Protein inferred from homology: Swiss-Prot protein existence level 3. From Sinorhizobium fredii (strain NBRC 101917 / NGR234).
   1549..2178    +  CDS            pVS1 StaA: stability protein from the Pseudomonas plasmid pVS1 (Heeb et al., 2000)
   2607..3680    +  CDS            pVS1 RepA: replication protein from the Pseudomonas plasmid pVS1 (Heeb et al., 2000)
   3746..3940    +  rep_origin     pVS1 oriV: origin of replication for the Pseudomonas plasmid pVS1 (Heeb et al., 2000)
   4143..4182    +  CDS            rop (fragment): Rop protein, which maintains plasmids at low copy number; rop
   4284..4424    +  misc_feature   bom: basis of mobility region from pBR322
   4610..5198    -  rep_origin     ori: high-copy-number ColE1/pMB1/pBR322/pUC origin of replication
   5285..6079    -  CDS            KanR: aminoglycoside phosphotransferase; aphA-3; confers resistance to kanamycin
   6504..6528    +  misc_feature   LB T-DNA repeat: left border repeat from nopaline C58 T-DNA
   6606..6780    -  polyA_signal   CaMV poly(A) signal: cauliflower mosaic virus polyadenylation signal
   6837..7629    -  CDS            NeoR/KanR (fragment): aminoglycoside phosphotransferase from Tn5; aph(3')-II (or nptII); confers resistance to neomycin, kanamycin, and G418 (Geneticin®)
   7697..8373    -  promoter       CaMV 35S promoter (enhanced): cauliflower mosaic virus 35S promoter with a duplicated enhancer region
   8463..8551    +  CDS            lacI (fragment): lac repressor; lacI; The lac repressor binds to the lac operator to inhibit transcription in E. coli. This inhibition can be relieved by adding lactose or isopropyl-β-D-thiogalactopyranoside (IPTG).
   8564..8585    +  protein_bind   CAP binding site: CAP binding activates transcription in the presence of cAMP. E. coli catabolite activator protein
   8600..8630    +  promoter       lac promoter: promoter for the E. coli lac operon
   8634..8656    +  protein_bind   lac operator (fragment): The lac repressor binds to the lac operator to inhibit transcription in E. coli. This inhibition can be relieved by adding lactose or isopropyl-β-D-thiogalactopyranoside (IPTG). lac repressor encoded by lacI
   8687..8712    +  misc_feature   MCS (fragment): pUC18/19 multiple cloning site
   9374..9429    +  misc_feature   TMV Ω: translational enhancer from the tobacco mosaic virus 5'-leader sequence (Gallie et al., 1988)
  10692..11037   +  promoter       CaMV 35S promoter: strong constitutive promoter from cauliflower mosaic virus
  10989..11035   +  promoter       minimal CaMV 35S promoter: minimal 35S promoter from cauliflower mosaic virus
  11066..11119   +  misc_feature   TMV Ω: translational enhancer from the tobacco mosaic virus 5'-leader sequence (Gallie et al., 1988)
  11128..12159   +  CDS            npgA: PPTA_EMENI - Also known as cfwA. Experimental evidence at protein level: Swiss-Prot protein existence level 1. Transfers the 4'-phosphopantetheine moiety from coenzyme A to a Ser of an acyl-carrier-protein. The enzyme is able to transfer the cofactor to a broad range of enzymes with acyl- or peptidyl-carrier protein domains. Required for primary biological processes such as growth and asexual/sexual development, and activates target enzymes involved in the synthesis of metabolites such as fatty acids, polyketides and nonribosomal peptides, lysine, siderophore, penicillin, sterigmatocystin, sha
  12188..12388   +  terminator     gene 7 terminator: transcription terminator for octopine-type Ti plasmid gene 7
  18026..18274   +  terminator     HSP terminator: efficient transcription terminator from the Arabidopsis thaliana heat shock protein 18.2 gene (Nagaya et al., 2010)
  18311..18691   +  promoter       MAS promoter: mannopine synthase promoter (Velten et al., 1984)
  19501..19806   +  terminator     E9 terminator (fragment): terminator and polyadenylation signal from the pea rbcS-E9 gene
>Addgene plasmid #139699 | P313-FBP_8 | addgene full sequence | sequence record 296197 | Addgene NGS Result
TGGCACTGGCCGTCGTTTTACAACGTCGTGACTGGGAAAACCCTGGCGTTACCCAACTTAATCGCCTTGC
AGCACATCCCCCTTTCGCCAGCTGGCGTAATAGCGAAGAGGCCCGCACCGATCGCCCTTCCCAACAGTTG
CGCAGCCTGAATGGCGAATGCTAGAGCAGCTTGAGCTTGGATCAGATTGTCGTTTCCCGCCTTCAGTTTA
AACTATCAGTGTTTGACAGGATATATTGGCGGGTAAACCTAAGAGAAAAGAGCGTTTATTAGAATAATCG
GATATTTAAAAGGGCGTGAAAAGGTTTATCCGTTCGTCCATTTGTATGTGCATGCCAACCACAGGGTTCC
CCTCGGGATCAAAGTACTTTGATCCAACCCCTCCGCTGCTATAGTGCAGTCGGCTTCTGACGTTCAGTGC
AGCCGTCTTCTGAAAACGACATGTCGCACAAGTCCTAAGTTACGCGACAGGCTGCCGCCCTGCCCTTTTC
CTGGCGTTTTCTTGTCGCGTGTTTTAGTCGCATAAAGTAGAATACTTGCGACTAGAACCGGAGACATTAC
GCCATGAACAAGAGCGCCGCCGCTGGCCTGCTGGGCTATGCCCGCGTCAGCACCGACGACCAGGACTTGA
CCAACCAACGGGCCGAACTGCACGCGGCCGGCTGCACCAAGCTGTTTTCCGAGAAGATCACCGGCACCAG
GCGCGACCGCCCGGAGCTGGCCAGGATGCTTGACCACCTACGCCCTGGCGACGTTGTGACAGTGACCAGG
CTAGACCGCCTGGCCCGCAGCACCCGCGACCTACTGGACATTGCCGAGCGCATCCAGGAGGCCGGCGCGG
GCCTGCGTAGCCTGGCAGAGCCGTGGGCCGACACCACCACGCCGGCCGGCCGCATGGTGTTGACCGTGTT
CGCCGGCATTGCCGAGTTCGAGCGTTCCCTAATCATCGACCGCACCCGGAGCGGGCGCGAGGCCGCCAAG
GCCCGAGGCGTGAAGTTTGGCCCCCGCCCTACCCTCACCCCGGCACAGATCGCGCACGCCCGCGAGCTGA
TCGACCAGGAAGGCCGCACCGTGAAAGAGGCGGCTGCACTGCTTGGCGTGCATCGCTCGACCCTGTACCG
CGCACTTGAGCGCAGCGAGGAAGTGACGCCCACCGAGGCCAGGCGGCGCGGTGCCTTCCGTGAGGACGCA
TTGACCGAGGCCGACGCCCTGGCGGCCGCCGAGAATGAACGCCAAGAGGAACAAGCATGAAACCGCACCA
GGACGGCCAGGACGAACCGTTTTTCATTACCGAAGAGATCGAGGCGGAGATGATCGCGGCCGGGTACGTG
TTCGAGCCGCCCGCGCACGGCTCAACCGTGCGGCTGCATGAAATCCTGGCCGGTTTGTCTGATGCCAAGC
TGGCGGCCTGGCCGGCCAGCTTGGCCGCTGAAGAAACCGAGCGCCGCCGTCTAAAAAGGTGATGTGTATT
TGAGTAAAACAGCTTGCGTCATGCGGTCGCTGCGTATATGATGCGATGAGTAAATAAACAAATACGCAAG
GGGAACGCATGAAGGTTATCGCTGTACTTAACCAGAAAGGCGGGTCAGGCAAGACGACCATCGCAACCCA
TCTAGCCCGCGCCCTGCAACTCGCCGGGGCCGATGTTCTGTTAGTCGATTCCGATCCCCAGGGCAGTGCC
CGCGATTGGGCGGCCGTGCGGGAAGATCAACCGCTAACCGTTGTCGGCATCGACCGCCCGACGATTGACC
GCGACGTGAAGGCCATCGGCCGGCGCGACTTCGTAGTGATCGACGGAGCGCCCCAGGCGGCGGACTTGGC
TGTGTCCGCGATCAAGGCAGCCGACTTCGTGCTGATTCCGGTGCAGCCAAGCCCTTACGACATATGGGCC
ACCGCCGACCTGGTGGAGCTGGTTAAGCAGCGCATTGAGGTCACGGATGGAAGGCTACAAGCGGCCTTTG
TCGTGTCGCGGGCGATCAAAGGCACGCGCATCGGCGGTGAGGTTGCCGAGGCGCTGGCCGGGTACGAGCT
GCCCATTCTTGAGTCCCGTATCACGCAGCGCGTGAGCTACCCAGGCACTGCCGCCGCCGGCACAACCGTT
CTTGAATCAGAACCCGAGGGCGACGCTGCCCGCGAGGTCCAGGCGCTGGCCGCTGAAATTAAATCAAAAC
TCATTTGAGTTAATGAGGTAAAGAGAAAATGAGCAAAAGCACAAACACGCTAAGTGCCGGCCGTCCGAGC
GCACGCAGCAGCAAGGCTGCAACGTTGGCCAGCCTGGCAGACACGCCAGCCATGAAGCGGGTCAACTTTC
AGTTGCCGGCGGAGGATCACACCAAGCTGAAGATGTACGCGGTACGCCAAGGCAAGACCATTACCGAGCT
GCTATCTGAATACATCGCGCAGCTACCAGAGTAAATGAGCAAATGAATAAATGAGTAGATGAATTTTAGC
GGCTAAAGGAGGCGGCATGGAAAATCAAGAACAACCAGGCACCGACGCCGTGGAATGCCCCATGTGTGGA
GGAACGGGCGGTTGGCCAGGCGTAAGCGGCTGGGTTGCCTGCCGGCCCTGCAATGGCACTGGAACCCCCA
AGCCCGAGGAATCGGCGTGAGCGGTCGCAAACCATCCGGCCCGGTACAAATCGGCGCGGCGCTGGGTGAT
GACCTGGTGGAGAAGTTGAAGGCCGCGCAGGCCGCCCAGCGGCAACGCATCGAGGCAGAAGCACGCCCCG
GTGAATCGTGGCAAGCGGCCGCTGATCGAATCCGCAAAGAATCCCGGCAACCGCCGGCAGCCGGTGCGCC
GTCGATTAGGAAGCCGCCCAAGGGCGACGAGCAACCAGATTTTTTCGTTCCGATGCTCTATGACGTGGGC
ACCCGCGATAGTCGCAGCATCATGGACGTGGCCGTTTTCCGTCTGTCGAAGCGTGACCGACGAGCTGGCG
AGGTGATCCGCTACGAGCTTCCAGACGGGCACGTAGAGGTTTCCGCAGGGCCGGCCGGCATGGCCAGTGT
GTGGGATTACGACCTGGTACTGATGGCGGTTTCCCATCTAACCGAATCCATGAACCGATACCGGGAAGGG
AAGGGAGACAAGCCCGGCCGCGTGTTCCGTCCACACGTTGCGGACGTACTCAAGTTCTGCCGGCGAGCCG
ATGGCGGAAAGCAGAAAGACGACCTGGTAGAAACCTGCATTCGGTTAAACACCACGCACGTTGCCATGCA
GCGTACGAAGAAGGCCAAGAACGGCCGCCTGGTGACGGTATCCGAGGGTGAAGCCTTGATTAGCCGCTAC
AAGATCGTAAAGAGCGAAACCGGGCGGCCGGAGTACATCGAGATCGAGCTAGCTGATTGGATGTACCGCG
AGATCACAGAAGGCAAGAACCCGGACGTGCTGACGGTTCACCCCGATTACTTTTTGATCGATCCCGGCAT
CGGCCGTTTTCTCTACCGCCTGGCACGCCGCGCCGCAGGCAAGGCAGAAGCCAGATGGTTGTTCAAGACG
ATCTACGAACGCAGTGGCAGCGCCGGAGAGTTCAAGAAGTTCTGTTTCACCGTGCGCAAGCTGATCGGGT
CAAATGACCTGCCGGAGTACGATTTGAAGGAGGAGGCGGGGCAGGCTGGCCCGATCCTAGTCATGCGCTA
CCGCAACCTGATCGAGGGCGAAGCATCCGCCGGTTCCTAATGTACGGAGCAGATGCTAGGGCAAATTGCC
CTAGCAGGGGAAAAAGGTCGAAAAGGCCTCTTTCCTGTGGATAGCACGTACATTGGGAACCCAAAGCCGT
ACATTGGGAACCGGAACCCGTACATTGGGAACCCAAAGCCGTACATTGGGAACCGGTCACACATGTAAGT
GACTGATATAAAAGAGAAAAAAGGCGATTTTTCCGCCTAAAACTCTTTAAAACTTATTAAAACTCTTAAA
ACCCGCCTGGCCTGTGCATAACTGTCTGGCCAGCGCACAGCCCAAGAGCTGCAAAAAGCGCCTACCCTTC
GGTCGCTGCGCTCCCTACGCCCCGCCGCTTCGCGTCGGCCTATCGCGGCCGCTGGCCGCTCAAAAATGGC
TGGCCTACGGCCAGGCAATCTACCAGGGCGCGGACAAGCCGCGCCGTCGCCACTCGACCGCCGGCGCCCA
CATCAAGGCACCCTGCCTCGCGCGTTTCGGTGATGACGGTGAAAACCTCTGACACATGCAGCTCCCGGAA
ACGGTCACAGCTTGTCTGTAAGCGGATGCCGGGAGCAGACAAGCCCGTCAGGGCGCGTCAGCGGGTGTTG
GCGGGTGTCGGGGCGCAGCCATGACCCAGTCACGTAGCGATAGCGGAGTGTATACTGGCTTAACTATGCG
GCATCAGAGCAGATTGTACTGAGAGTGCACCATATGCGGTGTGAAATACCGCACAGATGCGTAAGGAGAA
AATACCGCATCAGGCCCTCTTCCGCTTCCTCGCTCACTGACTCGCTGCGCTCGGTCGTTCGGCTGCGGCG
AGCGGTATCAGCTCACTCAAAGGCGGTAATACGGTTATCCACAGAATCAGGGGATAACGCAGGAAAGAAC
ATGTGAGCAAAAGGCCAGCAAAAGGCCAGGAACCGTAAAAAGGCCGCGTTGCTGGCGTTTTTCCATAGGC
TCCGCCCCCCTGACGAGCATCACAAAAATCGACGCTCAAGTCAGAGGTGGCGAAACCCGACAGGACTATA
AAGATACCAGGCGTTTCCCCCTGGAAGCTCCCTCGTGCGCTCTCCTGTTCCGACCCTGCCGCTTACCGGA
TACCTGTCCGCCTTTCTCCCTTCGGGAAGCGTGGCGCTTTCTCATAGCTCACGCTGTAGGTATCTCAGTT
CGGTGTAGGTCGTTCGCTCCAAGCTGGGCTGTGTGCACGAACCCCCCGTTCAGCCCGACCGCTGCGCCTT
ATCCGGTAACTATCGTCTTGAGTCCAACCCGGTAAGACACGACTTATCGCCACTGGCAGCAGCCACTGGT
AACAGGATTAGCAGAGCGAGGTATGTAGGCGGTGCTACAGAGTTCTTGAAGTGGTGGCCTAACTACGGCT
ACACTAGAAGGACAGTATTTGGTATCTGCGCTCTGCTGAAGCCAGTTACCTTCGGAAAAAGAGTTGGTAG
CTCTTGATCCGGCAAACAAACCACCGCTGGTAGCGGTGGTTTTTTTGTTTGCAAGCAGCAGATTACGCGC
AGAAAAAAAGGATCTCAAGAAGATCCTTTGATCTTTTCTACGGGGTCTGACGCTCAGTGGAACGAAAACT
CACGTTAAGGGATTTTGGTCATGCATTCTAGGTACTAAAACAATTCATCCAGTAAAATATAATATTTTAT
TTTCTCCCAATCAGGCTTGATCCCCAGTAAGTCAAAAAATAGCTCGACATACTGTTCTTCCCCGATATCC
TCCCTGATCGACCGGACGCAGAAGGCAATGTCATACCACTTGTCCGCCCTGCCGCTTCTCCCAAGATCAA
TAAAGCCACTTACTTTGCCATCTTTCACAAAGATGTTGCTGTCTCCCAGGTCGCCGTGGGAAAAGACAAG
TTCCTCTTCGGGCTTTTCCGTCTTTAAAAAATCATACAGCTCGCGCGGATCTTTAAATGGAGTGTCTTCT
TCCCAGTTTTCGCAATCCACATCGGCCAGATCGTTATTCAGTAAGTAATCCAATTCGGCTAAGCGGCTGT
CTAAGCTATTCGTATAGGGACAATCCGATATGTCGATGGAGTGAAAGAGCCTGATGCACTCCGCATACAG
CTCGATAATCTTTTCAGGGCTTTGTTCATCTTCATACTCTTCCGAGCAAAGGACGCCATCGGCCTCACTC
ATGAGCAGATTGCTCCAGCCATCATGCCGTTCAAAGTGCAGGACCTTTGGAACAGGCAGCTTTCCTTCCA
GCCATAGCATCATGTCCTTTTCCCGTTCCACATCATAGGTGGTCCCTTTATACCGGCTGTCCGTCATTTT
TAAATATAGGTTTTCATTTTCTCCCACCAGCTTATATACCTTAGCAGGAGACATTCCTTCCGTATCTTTT
ACGCAGCGGTATTTTTCGATCAGTTTTTTCAATTCCGGTGATATTCTCATTTTAGCCATTTATTATTTCC
TTCCTCTTTTCTACAGTATTTAAAGATACCCCAAGAAGCTAATTATAACAAGACGAACTCCAATTCACTG
TTCCTTGCATTCTAAAACCTTAAATACCAGAAAACAGCTTTTTCAAAGTTGTTTTCAAAGTTGGCGTATA
ACATAGTATCGACGGAGCCGATTTTGAAACCGCGGTGATCACAGGCAGCAACGCTCTGTCATCGTTACAA
TCAACATGCTACCCTCCGCGAGATCATCCGTGTTTCAAACCCGGCAGCTTAGTTGCCGTTCTTCCGAATA
GCATCGGTAACATGAGCAAAGTCTGCCGCCTTACAACGGCTCTCCCGCTGACGCCGTCCCGGACTGATGG
GCTGCCTGTATCGAGTGGTGATTTTGTGCCGAGCTGCCGGTCGGGGAGCTGTTGGCTGGCTGGTGGCAGG
ATATATTGTGGTGTAAACAAATTGACGCTTAGACAACTTAATAACACATTGCGGACGTTTTTAATGTACT
GAATTAACGCCGAATTAATTCGGGGGATCTGGATTTTAGTACTGGATTTTGGTTTTAGGAATTAGAAATT
TTATTGATAGAAGTATTTTACAAATACAAATACATACTAAGGGTTTCTTATATGCTCAACACATGAGCGA
AACCCTATAGGAACCCTAATTCCCTTATCTGGGAACTACTCACACATTATTATGGAGAAACTCGAGCTTG
TCGATCGACTCTAGCTAGAGGATCGATCCGAACCCCAGAGTCCCGCTCAGAAGAACTCGTCAAGAAGGCG
ATAGAAGGCGATGCGCTGCGAATCGGGAGCGGCGATACCGTAAAGCACGAGGAAGCGGTCAGCCCATTCG
CCGCCAAGTTCTTCAGCAATATCACGGGTAGCCAACGCTATGTCCTGATAGCGGTCCGCCACACCCAGCC
GGCCACAGTCGATGAATCCAGAAAAGCGGCCATTTTCCACCATGATATTCGGCAAGCAGGCATCGCCATG
TGTCACGACGAGATCCTCGCCGTCGGGCATGCGCGCCTTGAGCCTGGCGAACAGTTCGGCTGGCGCGAGC
CCCTGATGTTCTTCGTCCAGATCATCCTGATCGACAAGACCGGCTTCCATCCGAGTACGTGCTCGCTCGA
TGCGATGTTTCGCTTGGTGGTCGAATGGGCAGGTAGCCGGATCAAGCGTATGCAGCCGCCGCATTGCATC
AGCCATGATGGATACTTTCTCGGCAGGAGCAAGGTGAGATGACAGGAGATCCTGCCCCGGCACTTCGCCC
AATAGCAGCCAGTCCCTTCCCGCTTCAGTGACAACGTCGAGCACAGCTGCGCAAGGAACGCCCGTCGTGG
CCAGCCACGATAGCCGCGCTGCCTCGTCCTGGAGTTCATTCAGGGCACCGGACAGGTCGGTCTTGACAAA
AAGAACCGGGCGCCCCTGCGCTGACAGCCGAAACACGGCGGCATCAGAGCAGCCGATTGTCTGTTGTGCC
CAGTCATAGCCGAATAGCCTCTCCACCCAAGCGGCCGGAGAACCTGCGTGCAATCCATCTTGTTCAATCC
CCATGGTCGATCGACAGATCTGCGAAAGCTCGAGAGAGATAGATTTGTAGAGAGAGACTGGTGATTTCAG
CGTGTCCTCTCCAAATGAAATGAACTTCCTTATATAGAGGAAGGGTCTTGCGAAGGATAGTGGGATTGTG
CGTCATCCCTTACGTCAGTGGAGATATCACATCAATCCACTTGCTTTGAAGACGTGGTTGGAACGTCTTC
TTTTTCCACGATGCTCCTCGTGGGTGGGGGTCCATCTTTGGGACCACTGTCGGCAGAGGCATCTTGAACG
ATAGCCTTTCCTTTATCGCAATGATGGCATTTGTAGGTGCCACCTTCCTTTTCTACTGTCCTTTTGATGA
AGTGACAGATAGCTGGGCAATGGAATCCGAGGAGGTTTCCCGATATTACCCTTTGTTGAAAAGTCTCAAT
AGCCCTTTGGTCTTCTGAGACTGTATCTTTGATATTCTTGGAGTAGACGAGAGTGTCGTGCTCCACCATG
TTCACATCAATCCACTTGCTTTGAAGACGTGGTTGGAACGTCTTCTTTTTCCACGATGCTCCTCGTGGGT
GGGGGTCCATCTTTGGGACCACTGTCGGCAGAGGCATCTTGAACGATAGCCTTTCCTTTATCGCAATGAT
GGCATTTGTAGGTGCCACCTTCCTTTTCTACTGTCCTTTTGATGAAGTGACAGATAGCTGGGCAATGGAA
TCCGAGGAGGTTTCCCGATATTACCCTTTGTTGAAAAGTCTCAATAGCCCTTTGGTCTTCTGAGACTGTA
TCTTTGATATTCTTGGAGTAGACGAGAGTGTCGTGCTCCACCATGTTGGCAAGCTGCTCTAGCCAATACG
CAAACCGCCTCTCCCCGCGCGTTGGCCGATTCATTAATGCAGCTGGCACGACAGGTTTCCCGACTGGAAA
GCGGGCAGTGAGCGCAACGCAATTAATGTGAGTTAGCTCACTCATTAGGCACCCCAGGCTTTACACTTTA
TGCTTCCGGCTCGTATGTTGTGTGGAATTGTGAGCGGATAACAATTTCACACAGGAAACAGCTATGACAT
GATTACGAATTCGAGCTCGGTACCCGGGGATCGGCGCGCCCTATGGAGATATGACTGGTAAGTTTTTCTT
GCCAATACGAATTAGAAAACATGTCTTTGAAGATGAACTGTATTTTTTTTTTTTACTTTGTTGTCATTTT
AATGTACTTTCTTATCAGGATTAAATCTTCTGTAATTTAGAGTAGTTTTTTTAACAAGATAATTAACAAA
CTTAGAGTAATGAAAATTGAGATGTTCAGTTTTCACTCATATTTCACATTTTGGTGAAAGAGTGGGTAGT
ATGCAACGTTCTAAGTATGTTTGGACTTTGTATCATGTTGTTTTGATTCTTTGACGACATGTCTATTTGG
GAAACACCAATGACGTGTACCTTGAGACTGATACGATTCAAAGGGATAGAAACACGTCAGATTTACAAGT
GGCACCTCTTCAATGGACAATGGGTATTCCAATATGCTAAGATGCTACGAGATATCTAATTTATCTAACA
CAACTCAATTCCAAACCAAAAATCTGATGCCAGCTCGACAAGACAAAAAATCTAAGCTCAAAAATGTCAA
CAACCAATAGAAATCAAGGCATTGACGATATCACGAGATAAGCAAATTAAATCTTCAAGTTTTGCAATTC
ATATGTACGTTATAAATACCCAAAAACCTCACCGTAACCTAGCTATCCTACTGTATTTTTACAACAATTA
CCAACAACAACAAACAACAAACAACATTACAATTACTATTTACAATTACAATGGCTCCTATCTCCTCCAC
CTGGTCCAGATTAATCAGGTTCGTAGCTATAGAAACGTCACTCGTGCATATAGGCGAACCGATTGATGCA
ACTATGGACGTAGGGCTTGCTCGTCGAGAAGGGAAAACTATTCAGGCCTATGAGATTATCGGATCTGGCA
GCGCCCTGGACCTTTCTGCACAGGTGAGTAAGAACGTGCTCACAGTACGAGAATTGTTGATGCCACTTTC
TAGAGAAGAGATAAAGACGGTCAGATGCTTAGGCCTTAACTATCCTGTCCACGCAACAGAAGCCAATGTT
GCTGTACCGAAGTTTCCGAACCTGTTCTACAAACCAGTCACAAGTCTCATCGGGCCTGATGGTCTTATCA
CGATCCCTAGTGTAGTGCAACCGCCTAAGGAACATCAGTCAGATTATGAAGCTGAACTTGTGATTGTAAT
CGGAAAGGCCGCCAAGAACGTGTCTGAGGACGAAGCCTTGGATTATGTCTTAGGCTATACAGCTGCTAAC
GATATTAGTTTCCGAAAACACCAGCTCGCAGTCTCACAGTGGTCATTCTCAAAAGGATTTGGATCTCTCC
TTCTCACTATACGTATGGCCCAGACACATAGTGGAAACATAAATAGGTTCTCACGTGATCAAATCTTTAA
TGTTAAGAAAACAATCAGCTTTTTGTCTCAAGGAACTACCCTCGAACCTGGGTCTATCATTTTGACTGGC
ACCCCTGATGGGGTCGGCTTCGTCAGGAACCCGCCCTTATACTTAAAAGATGGGGATGAAGTGATGACTT
GGATAGGTTCCGGCATTGGTACGCTTGCTAACACCGTTCAAGAAGAGAAAACATGCTTTGCAAGCGGTGG
GCATGAGTAGGCTTTTATGTTGGTGATATGGTGGTAAATGTAGGGATTTAGTTTACAATTGCGTATGTCT
GTGTTGGATATCTGTAGTGCTGTTCTTATGGCTTAGATCTTGTAATTTCTCATTACAGTATCAATGAATA
GATATCAGTTTCTAGTGATGACATTGGTTCGTCTTTTAGCTGTTGATTAATTTTTCTTAATTGATTCATC
CTATTGCAATTCTTCTGAATTTAAATTGTATACTGTGAAATTAAGAAAATTCTTGAAATTAATGAGAATT
TGAGTAATAGCGCTGTTAGAGCTCTGACGGCGCGCCCTATGGAGGTCAACATGGTGGAGCACGACACTCT
GGTCTACTCCAAAAATGTCAAAGATACAGTCTCAGAAGATCAAAGGGCTATTGAGACTTTTCAACAAAGG
ATAATTTCGGGAAACCTCCTCGGATTCCATTGCCCAGCTATCTGTCACTTCATCGAAAGGACAGTAGAAA
AGGAAGGTGGCTCCTACAAATGCCATCATTGCGATAAAGGAAAGGCTATCATTCAAGATCTCTCTGCCGA
CAGTGGTCCCAAAGATGGACCCCCACCCACGAGGAGCATCGTGGAAAAAGAAGAGGTTCCAACCACGTCT
ACAAAGCAAGTGGATTGATGTGACATCTCCACTGACGTAAGGGATGACGCACAATCCCACTATCCTTCGC
AAGACCCTTCCTCTATATAAGGAAGTTCATTTCATTTGGAGAGGACACGCTCGAGTATAAGAGCTCATTT
TTACAACAATTACCAACAACAACAAACAACAAACAACATTACAATTACATTTACAATTATCGATACAATG
GTGCAGGACACTTCAAGTGCTAGCACAAGTCCAATTTTAACCAGATGGTATATAGACACTCGACCTCTCA
CGGCAAGTACCGCCGCACTTCCGCTGCTGGAAACGCTGCAACCAGCTGATCAGATCTCCGTCCAAAAATA
TTATCATCTCAAGGACAAGCACATGTCACTTGCCTCCAACCTTTTGAAGTATTTATTCGTTCATCGAAAT
TGCCGAATACCATGGAGTAGTATTGTCATATCAAGAACGCCCGACCCGCACAGAAGGCCTTGCTATATAC
CTCCTTCAGGTTCACAAGAGGACTCCTTCAAAGACGGATATACGGGAATCAACGTAGAATTCAACGTTAG
TCACCAAGCCAGCATGGTGGCAATCGCAGGTACGGCTTTCACACCTAATAGCGGTGGAGATAGCAAACTC
AAACCGGAGGTCGGAATAGATATAACATGTGTAAATGAGAGGCAGGGCAGGAATGGAGAAGAAAGATCCT
TGGAATCCCTGAGGCAGTATATAGATATATTCAGCGAAGTATTCAGCACCGCAGAGATGGCTAATATAAG
GCGACTTGATGGGGTTTCCTCAAGTTCCCTTAGTGCAGACAGACTCGTAGATTATGGATACCGATTATTC
TACACCTATTGGGCCTTAAAAGAGGCTTATATCAAGATGACAGGTGAGGCCTTATTGGCTCCTTGGTTGA
GAGAGCTGGAGTTTTCCAACGTGGTCGCTCCAGCCGCTGTCGCCGAAAGCGGGGACTCTGCTGGAGACTT
TGGCGAACCGTACACTGGCGTGCGTACAACATTGTATAAGAACCTCGTAGAGGACGTACGAATTGAGGTA
GCTGCTTTGGGAGGAGATTATCTGTTCGCAACAGCCGCTAGAGGTGGTGGTATAGGCGCATCCTCACGTC
CTGGTGGTGGCCCAGATGGCTCTGGAATTAGATCCCAGGACCCTTGGAGGCCGTTCAAGAAACTCGATAT
AGAGCGTGACATACAGCCATGTGCTACGGGCGTTTGTAATTGCCTGTCCTCAGGATAGGCTTGATCCCCC
GTCGACAGCTAGCTATATCATCAATTTATGTATTACACATAATATCGCACTCAGTCTTTCATCTACGGCA
ATGTACCAGCTGATATAATCAGTTATTGAAATATTTCTGAATTTAAACTTGCATCAATAAATTTATGTTT
TTGCTTGGACTATAATACCTGACTTGTTATTTTATCAATAAATATTTAAACTATATTTCTTTCAAGATCG
CTGTTAGAGCTCGGACGGCGCGACTAGTTTTACGTACGTTAATTAACCCGGGGCGCGCCCTATGGAGTGG
CAGACATACTGTCCCACAAATGAAGATGGAATCTGTAAAAGAAAACGCGTGAAATAATGCGTCTGACAAA
GGTTAGGTCGGCTGCCTTTAATCAATACCAAAGTGGTCCCTACCACGATGGAAAAACTGTGCAGTCGGTT
TGGCTTTTTCTGACGAACAAATAAGATTCGTGGCCGACAGGTGGGGGTCCACCATGTGAAGGCATCTTCA
GACTCCAATAATGGAGCAATGACGTAAGGGCTTACGAAATAAGTAAGGGTAGTTTGGGAAATGTCCACTC
ACCCGTCAGTCTATAAATACTTAGCCCCTCCCTCATTGTTAAGGGAGCAAAATCTCAGAGAGATAGTCCT
AGAGAGAGAAAGAGAGCAAGTAGCCTAGAAGTAGTCAAGGCGGCGAAGTATTCAGGCACGTGGCCAGGAA
GAAGAAAAGCCAAGACGACGAAAACAGGTAAGAGCTAAGCTTAATGAATAGTAGTAAAAACCCTCCATCC
ACTCTGTTAGATGTTTTTCTGGATACCGCTAGGAACCTTGATACAGCATCCAGAAATGTCCTGGAGTGCG
GAGAACACAGGTGGAGTTACAGAGAGTTGGACACAGTGTCATCCGCATTGGCCCAACACCTTCGATACAC
TGTGGGTCTTAGCCCCACTGTAGCCGTGATTAGCGAGAATCACCCCTACATACTTGCATTAATGCTCGCC
GTATGGAAACTCGGCGGAACGTTCGCACCGATAGATGTTCATTCCCCAGCCGAACTTGTTGCTGGAATGT
TGAATATTGTAAGCCCGTCATGTCTTGTCATTCCTAGCTCTGATGTGACAAATCAGACATTGGCATGCGA
TCTTAATATACCGGTTGTTGCATTCCACCCACATCAAAGTACAATTCCCGAACTCAACAAGAAGTATCTC
ACAGATTCTCAGATCAGTCCTGACCTGCCCTTCCCCGACCCTAATCGACCTGCTTTGTACTTATTCACGT
CATCTGCAACGTCTAGGTCCAATTTGAAGTGCGTGCCACTTACACACACATTCATATTGCGAAACTCCTT
AAGTAAACGAGCATGGTGCAAAAGAATGAGGCCAGAGACAGATTTTGATGGTATTAGGGTCCTGGGGTGG
GCCCCCTGGAGCCATGTCCTCGCTCATATGCAGGACATTGGCCCTCTTACATTATTGAATGCCGGGTGCT
ACGTATTTGCCACGACCCCATCTACCTACCCGACGGAGCTGAAGGATGACCGTGATGTTATTAGTTGCGC
CGCAAATGCCGTAATGTACAAAGGTGTTAAATCCTTCGCATGCCTCCCATTCGTGCTTGGGGGACTCAAG
GCTTTATGTGAGTCAGAGCCCAGTGTTAAGGCACAACTGCAAGTGGAGGAACGAGCCCAGCTTTTGAAGT
CACTCCAACACATGAAAATCCTGGAATGCGGGGGGGCAATGCTCGAAGTGAGTGTGGCAAGCTGGGCTAT
AGAGAATAGGATTCCTATATCTATTGGGATTGGTATGACAGAGACAGGCGGCGCTCTTTTCGCTGGGCCG
GTCCAAGCAATTCAAACCGGCTTTAGCAGTGAAGATAAATTTATCGAGGACGCAACCTACTTGCTGGTCA
AGGACGATTACGAGAGCCACGCAGAGGAGGACATAAACGAGGGCGAGTTAGTGGTAAAGTCCAGAATGTT
ACCTAGGGGTTATTTGGGCTATAACGACCCCTCTTTCTCTGTTGACGATGCTGGTTGGGTTACTTTCAAA
ACTGGAGATCGATATTCAGTCACTCCTGACGGCAAATTCTCCTGGCTTGGTCGAAATACTGATTTCATTC
AGATGACGAGTGGTGAGACTCTCGATCCCCGTCCGATTGAGTCCCTCCTTTGTGAGTCCAGCCTTATATC
ACGAGCCTGTGTCATCGGGGATAAGTTCCTGAACGGACCAGCCACAGCTGTATGCGCTATTATAGAACTC
GAACCAACGACTGTTGAGAAAGGCCAGGCTCACAGCAGGGATATTGCCCGAATCTTTGCCCCCATCAATC
GAGATCTTCCTCCCCCGTTACGTATAGCATGGAGTCACGTACTTGTACTTCAGCCAAGCGAGAAAATACC
GATGACGAAAAAGGGTACAATCTTCCGTAAGAAAATCGAACAGGTTTTCGGTTCCGCTTTAGGAGGCAGT
AGCGGCGACAACTCACAAGCAACCACTGACGCTTCAGTAGTTAGGAGGGATGAGTTGAGCAACACGGTCA
AACATATCATAAGCAGAGTTTTGGGAGTCTCCGACGATGAACTCCTTTGGACACTGAGCTTTGCTGAGCT
TGGCATGACGTCCGCTCTTGCTACTAGAATAGCAAATGAATTGAACGAAGTTCTGGTAGGTGTGAACCTC
CCCATCAATGCATGCTACATTCATGTGGACCTGCCTTCTTTGTCAAATGCCGTGTATGCAAAGTTAGCAC
ACCTTAAACTCCCGGATAGGACGCCCGAGCCAAGGAAGGCCCCAGTTGAAAATCCCGGTGGAAAGGAAAT
CGTAATAGTAGGTCAGGCTTTTAGGCTTCCGGGGAGTATAAATGATGTCGCTTCTTTGAGGGACGCTTTT
TTGGCTAGACAAGCATCCAGTATTATTACTGAAATACCGCCAGATAGATGGGACCACGCATCATTTTATC
CAAAAGACATACGATTTAATAAAGCAGGGCTCGTCGACATCGCTAACTACGACCACAGTTTTTTCGGATT
GACAGCCACGGAGGCACTGTACCTGTCACCAACGATGCGTTTGGCACTTGAAGTGTCCTTTGAAGCCTTG
GAGAATGCTAATATACCCGTGTCCCAGTTAAAGGGCTCTCAAACAGCTGTATATGTCGCAACCACCGACG
ACGGGTTTGAGACACTGCTGAATGCTGAGGCAGGATATGATGCATACACACGATTCTATGGCACTGGTAG
GGCCGCCTCTACGGCCAGTGGACGAATTAGTTATTTACTCGACGTACACGGCCCTTCAATTACCGTAGAC
ACTGCTTGTTCAGGCGGTGCTGTTTGCATAGACCAGGCCATAGACTACCTCCAATCCTCTAGCGCAGCTG
ATACCGCCATAATCTGCGCCAGCAACACTCACTGCTGGCCAGGTTCCTTCATGTTTCTGAGTGCTCAAGG
TATGGTAAGTTCCGGGGGGCGATGTGCAACTTTTACGACGGATGCCGACGGCTATGTACCCTCTGAAGGT
GCTGTGGCATTTATCCTCAAAACCCGAGAAGCAGCTATGAGAGATAAAGATACTATCTTGGCAACTATCA
AAGCAACGCAGATTAGTCATAATGGTCGTTCCCAAGGTTTAGTCGCACCAAACGTCAATTCACAAGCTGA
TTTACACAGAAGCTTATTGCAGAAAGCTGGTTTGAGTCCAGCCGACATTCACTTCATCGAAGCTCACGGG
ACAGGAACGTCACTCGGTGACCTTAGTGAAATACAAGCAATTAATGATGCCTACACGTCATCTCAGCCTC
GAACAGCCGGACCCTTAATAGTAAGCGCAAGTAAAACCGTCATTGGTCACACAGAGCCTGCTGGACCGTT
GGTAGGCATGCTCTCAGTTCTCAACTCCTTTAAAGAGGGCGCAGTTCCCGGCTTAGCTCACCTGACAGCA
GATAACCTCAATCCGGCTTTAGACTGCTCCTCCGTCCCTTTACTTATCCCCTACCAGCCTGTCCACTTGG
CAGCTCCTAAGCCACACAGGGCTGCTGTGATGAGTTATGGCTTCTCCGGCACTCTTGGAGGTATAGTTCT
TGAAGCACCGGATGAGGAAAGGCTTGAGGAAGAACCACCCAACGATAAGCCTATGTTATTTGTTGTTAGC
GCCAAAACTCATACTGCATTGATTGAGTACCTTGGACGATACCTTGAATTTCTGCTCCAGGCCAATCCCC
AAGACTTCTGCGATATCTGTTACACTAGCTGCGTTGGACGTGAGCATTACAGGTACCGTTTTGCATGTGT
GGCAAACGATATGGAAGATTTAATTGGCCAACTTCAGAAGAGGCTTGGGTCTAAGGTTCCACCTAAACCG
TCCTATAAAAGAGGAGCCCTCGCTTTTGCTTTCAGTGGACAAGGGACCCAGTTTCGTGGAATGGCAACAG
AATTGGCTAAGGCATATAGTGGTTTTCGTAAGATAGTCAGTGATCTTGCTAAAAGAGCATCAGAACTGTC
CGGCCATGCAATCGACAGGTTTCTGCTTGCATATGACATTGGGGCTGAGAATGTTGCACCGGATAGTGAA
GCTGATCAAATCTGCATATTCGTTTACCAATGTAGTGTTCTCAGATGGCTCCAAACAATGGGGATTCGTC
CGTCAGCCGTGATCGGTCACAGCCTCGGTGAGATTAGCGCATCCGTAGCTGCTGGAGCATTGTCCTTGGA
CTCTGCCCTTGACCTCGTAATAAGTAGAGCCAGGTTACTGAGGTCATCTACGAATGCCCCAGCTGGCATG
GCAGCTATGTCTGCATCCCAGGATGAAGTAGTCGAACTCATAGGAAAGCTCGATTTAGATAAAGCTAATA
GCCTCAGCGTGTCCGTAATAAACGGCCCCCAGAACACCGTTGTTTCAGGATCTTCTGCAGCAATAGAAAG
TATCGTTGCTCTCGCAAAGGGACGAAAAATCAAGGCCAGCGCACTCAACATTAACCAGGCATTCCATAGT
CCTTACGTCGATTCTGCAGTACCCGGCTTACGAGCTTGGAGTGAGAAACATATATCATCAGCTCGACCAT
TGCAAATCCCTTTGTACTCTACCCTCTTGGGCGCTCAAGTTTCTGAGGGTCAAATGTTAAATCCCGATCA
CTGGGTAGACCATGCTAGGAAACCCGTTCAGTTCGCACAAGCAGCCACTATAATGAAGGAATCTTTCACC
GGAGTAATAATCGATATTGGACCTCAAGTTGTAGCATGGTCCCTGCTCTTAAGCAATGGTCTTACTTCCG
TGACCGCACTCGCCGCAAAGCGTGGCCGTTCACAGCAAGTGGCCTTCCTCTCCGCCTTAGCTGATCTTTA
TCAGGACTACGGCGTCGTACCAGACTTTGTTGGACTGTACGCACAACAGGAGGACGCTTCCAGACTGAAA
AAGACCGATATCTTAACTTACCCCTTTCAGAGGGTTCGACGTTACCCTTCCTTTATACCCTCTAGAAGGG
CACCCACCCACGCTCATGTCCAAGACGAGGAAACTCTGTCATCAGGATCATCAACTCCAACCTTAGAAAA
TACTGACCTGGACAGTGGGAAGGAATCTCTGATGGGACCAACAAGAGGGCTTTTGCGAGTCGATGATCTT
AGGGACTCAATAGTCAGTTCAGTCAAAGATGTCCTGGAATTGAAGAGTAACGAAGATCTGGACCTCAGCG
AGTCCCTTAATGCTCTTGGCATGGACTCTATAATGTTCGCTCAATTACGAAAAAGGATAGGGGAGGGCCT
CGGCCTGTCCGTTCCAATGGTTTTTCTCAGCGATGCCTTCAGTATTGGAGAAATGGTCAGTAACCTCGTG
GAACAGGCCGAAGCTTCCGAGGACAATTGAGCTTATATGAAGATGAAGATGAAATATTTGGTGTGTCAAA
TAAAAAGCTTGTGTGCTTAAGTTTGTGTTTTTTTCTTGGCTTGTTGTGTTATGAATTTGTGGCTTTTTCT
AATATTAAATGAATGTAAGATCACATTATAATGAATAAACAAATGTTTCTATAATCCATTGTGAATGTTT
TGTTGGATCTCTTCTGCAGCATATAACTACTGTATGTGCTATGGTATGGACTATGGAATATGATTAAAGA
TAAGCGCTGTTAGAGCTCTCCCGGCGCGCCCTATGGACATTTTTCAAATCAGTGCGCAAGACGTGACGTA
AGTATCCGAGTCAGTTTTTATTTTTCTACTAATTTGGTCGTTTATTTCGGCGTGTAGGACATGGCAACCG
GGCCTGAATTTCGCGGGTATTCTGTTTCTATTCCAACTTTTTCTTGATCCGCAGCCATTAACGACTTTTG
AATAGATACGCTGACACGCCAAGCCTCGCTAGTCAAAAGTGTACCAAACAACGCTTTACAGCAAGAACGG
AATGCGCGTGACGCTCGCGGTGACGCCATTTCGCCTTTTCAGAAATGGATAAATAGCCTTGCTTCCTATT
ATATCTTCCCAAATTACCAATACATTACACTAGCATCTGAATTTCATAACCAATCTCGATACACCAAATC
GAATGCGTATAAATATCTCTCTGTCTAGCTTATTCGAGAGATTAAGCAAACTCAGCTCTCGTAGCATAGC
TATTACATGTGGTGTCGTCCTCGCCTCTGCTATTGCTTTTCCCATCATACGACGAGATTATCAGACGTTC
TTAGAGGTTGGTCCTAGCTATGCCCCTCAAAATTTTCGAGGCTACATTATCGTTTGCGTACTCAGCTTGT
TCCGACAAGAGCAAAAAGGGTTGGCAATCTACGACAGACTCCCAGAGAAGAGAAGATGGCTGGCCGATCT
CCCATTTCGTGAAGGTACTAGACCTAGTATAACATCACACATAATACAGAGACAGCGAACTCAACTTGTA
GACCAAGAGTTTGCCACACGAGAACTGATAGACAAAGTTATTCCCAGGGTGCAAGCACGACATACAGATA
AAACATTTTTGAGCACGAGCAAGTTTGAATTTCATGCTAAAGCCATTTTCCTGTTGCCAAGTATTCCTAT
AAACGACCCCTTAAACATACCTAGTCATGATACGGTTCGTAGAACGAAACGAGAGATTGCACACATGCAT
GACTACCACGACTGTACTCTTCACTTAGCTCTTGCAGCTCAAGATGGAAAAGAAGTCCTGAAAAAAGGCT
GGGGCCAACGTCATCCGCTTGCCGGGCCGGGTGTACCTGGGCCGCCGACAGAATGGACTTTCTTATACGC
ACCCCGTAATGAGGAAGAAGCTAGGGTAGTAGAAATGATTGTCGAGGCAAGTATCGGATACATGACTAAT
GATCCGGCAGGTAAAATCGTCGAGAATGCCAAATGAGCTTGTTCGAGTATTATGGCATTGGGAAAACTGT
TTTTCTTGTACCATTTGTTGTGCTTGTAATTTACTGTGTTTTTTATTCGGTTTTCGCTATCGAACTGTGA
AATGGAAATGGATGGAGAAGAGTTAATGAATGATATGGTCCTTTTGTTCATTCTCAAATTAATATTATTT
GTTTTTTCTCTTATTTGTTGTGTGTTGAATTTGAAATTATAAGAGATATGCAAACATTTTGTTTTGAGTA
AAAATGTGTCAAATCGTGGCCTCTAATGACCGAAGTTAATATGAGGAGTAAAACACTTGTAGTTGTCGCT
GTTAGAGCTCAGTG
